Addgene plasmid #207191: pFUW-TetO-NFATC2
Purpose: doxycycline-inducible expression of Human NFATC2 in mammalian cells
Depositing lab: Filipe Pereira. Depositing organization: Center for Neuroscience and Cell Biology, University of Coimbra. Publication: Anchored screening identifies transcription factor blueprints underlying dendritic cell diversity and subset-specific anti-tumor immunity. Henriques-Oliveira L, Altman AR, Kurochkin I, Ascic E, Halitzki E, Matei A, Pértiga-Cabral D, Ulmert I, Holst S, Nair MS, Cunha PP, Park S, Vergani S, Kharas MG, Yuan J, Lahl K, Rosa FF, Pires CF, Pereira C-F. Immunity. 58, 1-20. October 2025. 10.1016/j.immuni.2025.08.001.
Backbone
  Vector backbone: pFUW-TetO
  Vector type: Mammalian Expression, Lentiviral
Growth in bacteria
  Bacterial resistance: Ampicillin, 100 μg/mL
  Growth temperature: 37°C
  Growth strain: NEB Stable
  Copy number: High Copy
Gene/Insert
  Gene/Insert name: pFUW-TetO-NFATC2
  Species: H. sapiens (human)
  Promoter: CMV
  Cloning method: Restriction Enzyme; 5′ cloning site XbaI (unknown if destroyed); 3′ cloning site BstBI (unknown if destroyed)
  Sequencing primers: 5′ TCCACGCTGTTTTGACCTCC
Terms and licenses: Academic/Nonprofit Terms; Industry Terms: Not Available to Industry
How to cite: pFUW-TetO-NFATC2 was a gift from Filipe Pereira (Addgene plasmid # 207191 ; http://n2t.net/addgene:207191 ; RRID:Addgene_207191)
