[The description below was written by a language model from this plasmid's Addgene catalogue record and pLannotate feature annotations shown in this document.]
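Description:
pFUW-TetO-NFATC2 is an HIV-1-derived lentiviral transfer plasmid built on the pFUW-TetO backbone for doxycycline-inducible expression of human NFATC2 (also called NFAT1 or NFATp) in mammalian cells. It is about 11.1 kb and is maintained in E. coli through a high-copy ColE1/pUC-type origin with ampicillin resistance. The backbone also carries an f1 origin. Outside the viral region sits an SV40/EM7-driven bleomycin/Zeocin resistance cassette with an SV40 polyadenylation signal, so this marker would not be packaged into virus.

A CMV enhancer/promoter is fused to a truncated 5' LTR and drives transcription of the viral genomic RNA in packaging cells. It is followed by the Ψ packaging signal with a gag fragment, the Rev response element for Rev-dependent nuclear export, and the cPPT/CTS element. The internal expression cassette consists of a tetracycline response element with tetO repeats upstream of a minimal CMV promoter. This accounts for the catalogue's "CMV" promoter entry. It controls the NFATC2 coding sequence, which was cloned between XbaI and BstBI sites. A WPRE downstream enhances transcript expression, and the cassette ends with a truncated 3' LTR followed by a bGH polyadenylation signal.

No tetracycline transactivator is annotated in the plasmid, so induction needs one supplied separately, for example rtTA from a second vector. No epitope tag, reporter or mammalian selection marker is annotated within the proviral region. The associated publication concerns screening of transcription factors underlying dendritic cell diversity, which suggests the construct was used for controlled, enforced expression of NFATC2 in transduced cells.
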