Features (pLannotate 1.2.2; 31 found; start..end, strand, type, name):
     27..406     +  enhancer       CMV enhancer: human cytomegalovirus immediate early enhancer
    407..606     +  promoter       CMV promoter: human cytomegalovirus (CMV) immediate early promoter
    624..804     +  LTR            5' LTR (truncated): truncated 5' long terminal repeat (LTR) from HIV-1
    851..976     +  misc_feature   HIV-1 Ψ: packaging signal of human immunodeficiency virus type 1
    960..1323    +  CDS            HIV-1 gag (fragment): gag protein from human immunodeficiency virus 1; gag
   1469..1702    +  misc_feature   RRE: The Rev response element (RRE) of HIV-1 allows for Rev-dependent mRNA export from the nucleus to the cytoplasm.
   2079..2179    +  CDS            Rev (fragment): human immunodeficiency virus 1 (HIV-1) Rev protein; rev; enhances nuclear export of unspliced and incompletely spliced viral mRNAs
   2229..2346    +  misc_feature   cPPT/CTS: central polypurine tract and central termination sequence of HIV-1
   2403..2646    +  protein_bind   tetracycline response element (fragment): contains seven copies of the tetracycline operator tetO tetracycline repressor TetR
   2664..2702    +  promoter       minimal CMV promoter: human cytomegalovirus (CMV) immediate early promoter
   2814..5588    +  CDS            NFATC2: NFAC2_HUMAN - Also known as NFAT1, NFATP. Experimental evidence at protein level: Swiss-Prot protein existence level 1. Plays a role in the inducible expression of cytokine genes in T-cells, especially in the induction of the IL-2, IL-3, IL-4, TNF-alpha or GM-CSF. Promotes invasive migration through the activation of GPC6 expression and WNT5A signaling pathway. From Homo sapiens (Human).
   5598..5616    +  misc_feature   MCS (fragment): pBluescript multiple cloning site
   5616..6204    +  misc_feature   WPRE: woodchuck hepatitis virus posttranscriptional regulatory element
   6141..6722    +  CDS            nef (fragment): NEF_HV1H2 - Experimental evidence at protein level: Swiss-Prot protein existence level 1. Extracellular Nef protein targets CD4(+) T-lymphocytes for apoptosis by interacting with CXCR4 surface receptors. From Human immunodeficiency virus type 1 group M subtype B (isolate HXB2) (HIV-1).
   6729..6909    +  LTR            5' LTR (truncated): truncated 5' long terminal repeat (LTR) from HIV-1
   6941..7165    +  polyA_signal   bGH poly(A) signal: bovine growth hormone polyadenylation signal
   7169..7190    +  promoter       SV40 promoter (fragment): SV40 enhancer and early promoter
   7211..7639    +  rep_origin     f1 ori (sequence partly withheld): f1 bacteriophage origin of replication; arrow indicates direction of (+) strand synthesis
   7653..7982    +  promoter       SV40 promoter: SV40 enhancer and early promoter
   8030..8077    +  promoter       EM7 promoter: synthetic bacterial promoter&nbsp
   8096..8470    +  CDS            BleoR: antibiotic-binding protein; Sh ble from Streptoalloteichus hindustanus; confers resistance to bleomycin, phleomycin, and Zeocin™
   8480..8605    +  CDS            ble (fragment): BLE_KLEPN - Experimental evidence at protein level: Swiss-Prot protein existence level 1. Binding protein with a strong affinity to the bleomycin family of antibiotics. Binds to CL990; an antimitotic-antibiotic compound. From Klebsiella pneumoniae.
   8600..8721    +  polyA_signal   SV40 poly(A) signal: SV40 polyadenylation signal
   8792..8814    -  protein_bind   lac operator (fragment): The lac repressor binds to the lac operator to inhibit transcription in E. coli. This inhibition can be relieved by adding lactose or isopropyl-β-D-thiogalactopyranoside (IPTG). lac repressor encoded by lacI
   8818..8848    -  promoter       lac promoter: promoter for the E. coli lac operon
   8863..8884    -  protein_bind   CAP binding site: CAP binding activates transcription in the presence of cAMP. E. coli catabolite activator protein
   8897..8989    -  CDS            lacI (fragment): lac repressor; lacI; The lac repressor binds to the lac operator to inhibit transcription in E. coli. This inhibition can be relieved by adding lactose or isopropyl-β-D-thiogalactopyranoside (IPTG).
   9172..9760    -  rep_origin     ori: high-copy-number ColE1/pMB1/pBR322/pUC origin of replication
   9931..10791   -  CDS            AmpR: β-lactamase; bla; confers resistance to ampicillin, carbenicillin, and related antibiotics
  10792..10896   -  promoter       AmpR promoter: bla
  10955..11007   -  misc_feature   bom (fragment): basis of mobility region from pBR322
>Addgene plasmid #207191 | pFUW-TetO-NFATC2 | addgene full sequence | sequence record 414885 | Addgene NGS Result
CGATGTACGGGCCAGATATACGCGTTGACATTGATTATTGACTAGTTATTAATAGTAATCAATTACGGGG
TCATTAGTTCATAGCCCATATATGGAGTTCCGCGTTACATAACTTACGGTAAATGGCCCGCCTGGCTGAC
CGCCCAACGACCCCCGCCCATTGACGTCAATAATGACGTATGTTCCCATAGTAACGCCAATAGGGACTTT
CCATTGACGTCAATGGGTGGAGTATTTACGGTAAACTGCCCACTTGGCAGTACATCAAGTGTATCATATG
CCAAGTACGCCCCCTATTGACGTCAATGACGGTAAATGGCCCGCCTGGCATTATGCCCAGTACATGACCT
TATGGGACTTTCCTACTTGGCAGTACATCTACGTATTAGTCATCGCTATTACCATGGTGATGCGGTTTTG
GCAGTACATCAATGGGCGTGGATAGCGGTTTGACTCACGGGGATTTCCAAGTCTCCACCCCATTGACGTC
AATGGGAGTTTGTTTTGGCACCAAAATCAACGGGACTTTCCAAAATGTCGTAACAACTCCGCCCCATTGA
CGCAAATGGGCGGTAGGCGTGTACGGTGGGAGGTCTATATAAGCAGCGCGTTTTGCCTGTACTGGGTCTC
TCTGGTTAGACCAGATCTGAGCCTGGGAGCTCTCTGGCTAACTAGGGAACCCACTGCTTAAGCCTCAATA
AAGCTTGCCTTGAGTGCTTCAAGTAGTGTGTGCCCGTCTGTTGTGTGACTCTGGTAACTAGAGATCCCTC
AGACCCTTTTAGTCAGTGTGGAAAATCTCTAGCAGTGGCGCCCGAACAGGGACTTGAAAGCGAAAGGGAA
ACCAGAGGAGCTCTCTCGACGCAGGACTCGGCTTGCTGAAGCGCGCACGGCAAGAGGCGAGGGGCGGCGA
CTGGTGAGTACGCCAAAAATTTTGACTAGCGGAGGCTAGAAGGAGAGAGATGGGTGCGAGAGCGTCAGTA
TTAAGCGGGGGAGAATTAGATCGCGATGGGAAAAAATTCGGTTAAGGCCAGGGGGAAAGAAAAAATATAA
ATTAAAACATATAGTATGGGCAAGCAGGGAGCTAGAACGATTCGCAGTTAATCCTGGCCTGTTAGAAACA
TCAGAAGGCTGTAGACAAATACTGGGACAGCTACAACCATCCCTTCAGACAGGATCAGAAGAACTTAGAT
CATTATATAATACAGTAGCAACCCTCTATTGTGTGCATCAAAGGATAGAGATAAAAGACACCAAGGAAGC
TTTAGACAAGATAGAGGAAGAGCAAAACAAAAGTAAGACCACCGCACAGCAAGCGGCCGCTGATCTTCAG
ACCTGGAGGAGGAGATATGAGGGACAATTGGAGAAGTGAATTATATAAATATAAAGTAGTAAAAATTGAA
CCATTAGGAGTAGCACCCACCAAGGCAAAGAGAAGAGTGGTGCAGAGAGAAAAAAGAGCAGTGGGAATAG
GAGCTTTGTTCCTTGGGTTCTTGGGAGCAGCAGGAAGCACTATGGGCGCAGCGTCAATGACGCTGACGGT
ACAGGCCAGACAATTATTGTCTGGTATAGTGCAGCAGCAGAACAATTTGCTGAGGGCTATTGAGGCGCAA
CAGCATCTGTTGCAACTCACAGTCTGGGGCATCAAGCAGCTCCAGGCAAGAATCCTGGCTGTGGAAAGAT
ACCTAAAGGATCAACAGCTCCTGGGGATTTGGGGTTGCTCTGGAAAACTCATTTGCACCACTGCTGTGCC
TTGGAATGCTAGTTGGAGTAATAAATCTCTGGAACAGATTTGGAATCACACGACCTGGATGGAGTGGGAC
AGAGAAATTAACAATTACACAAGCTTAATACACTCCTTAATTGAAGAATCGCAAAACCAGCAAGAAAAGA
ATGAACAAGAATTATTGGAATTAGATAAATGGGCAAGTTTGTGGAATTGGTTTAACATAACAAATTGGCT
GTGGTATATAAAATTATTCATAATGATAGTAGGAGGCTTGGTAGGTTTAAGAATAGTTTTTGCTGTACTT
TCTATAGTGAATAGAGTTAGGCAGGGATATTCACCATTATCGTTTCAGACCCACCTCCCAACCCCGAGGG
GACCCGACAGGCCCGAAGGAATAGAAGAAGAAGGTGGAGAGAGAGACAGAGACAGATCCATTCGATTAGT
GAACGGATCGGCACTGCGTGCGCCAATTCTGCAGACAAATGGCAGTATTCATCCACAATTTTAAAAGAAA
AGGGGGGATTGGGGGGTACAGTGCAGGGGAAAGAATAGTAGACATAATAGCAACAGACATACAAACTAAA
GAATTACAAAAACAAATTACAAAAATTCAAAATTTTCGGGTTTATTACAGGGACAGCAGAGATCCAGTTT
GGTTAGATCTCGAGTTTACCACTCCCTATCAGTGATAGAGAAAAGTGAAAGTCGAGTTTACCACTCCCTA
TCAGTGATAGAGAAAAGTGAAAGTCGAGTTTACCACTCCCTATCAGTGATAGAGAAAAGTGAAAGTCGAG
TTTACCACTCCCTATCAGTGATAGAGAAAAGTGAAAGTCGAGTTTACCACTCCCTATCAGTGATAGAGAA
AAGTGAAAGTCGAGTTTACCACTCCCTATCAGTGATAGAGAAAAGTGAAAGTCGAGCTCGGTACCCGGGT
CGAGGTAGGCGTGTACGGTGGGAGGCCTATATAAGCAGAGCTCGTTTAGTGAACCGTCAGATCGCCTGGA
GACGCCATCCACGCTGTTTTGACCTCCATAGAAGACACCGGGACCGATCCAGCCTCCGCGGCCCCGAATT
CACCGGTTCTAGAATGAACGCCCCCGAGCGGCAGCCCCAACCCGACGGCGGGGACGCCCCAGGCCACGAG
CCTGGGGGCAGCCCCCAAGACGAGCTTGACTTCTCCATCCTCTTCGACTATGAGTATTTGAATCCGAACG
AAGAAGAGCCGAATGCACATAAGGTCGCCAGCCCACCCTCCGGACCCGCATACCCCGATGATGTCCTGGA
CTATGGCCTCAAGCCATACAGCCCCCTTGCTAGTCTCTCTGGCGAGCCCCCCGGCCGATTCGGAGAGCCG
GATAGGGTAGGGCCGCAGAAGTTTCTGAGCGCGGCCAAGCCAGCAGGGGCCTCGGGCCTGAGCCCTCGGA
TCGAGATCACTCCGTCCCACGAACTGATCCAGGCAGTGGGGCCCCTCCGCATGAGAGACGCGGGCCTCCT
GGTGGAGCAGCCGCCCCTGGCCGGGGTGGCCGCCAGCCCGAGGTTCACCCTGCCCGTGCCCGGCTTCGAG
GGCTACCGCGAGCCGCTTTGCTTGAGCCCCGCTAGCAGCGGCTCCTCTGCCAGCTTCATTTCTGACACCT
TCTCCCCCTACACCTCGCCCTGCGTCTCGCCCAATAACGGCGGGCCCGACGACCTGTGTCCGCAGTTTCA
AAACATCCCTGCTCATTATTCCCCCAGAACCTCGCCAATAATGTCACCTCGAACCAGCCTCGCCGAGGAC
AGCTGCCTGGGCCGCCACTCGCCCGTGCCCCGTCCGGCCTCCCGCTCCTCATCGCCTGGTGCCAAGCGGA
GGCATTCGTGCGCCGAGGCCTTGGTTGCCCTGCCGCCCGGAGCCTCACCCCAGCGCTCCCGGAGCCCCTC
GCCGCAGCCCTCATCTCACGTGGCACCCCAGGACCACGGCTCCCCGGCTGGGTACCCCCCTGTGGCTGGC
TCTGCCGTGATCATGGATGCCCTGAACAGCCTCGCCACGGACTCGCCTTGTGGGATCCCCCCCAAGATGT
GGAAGACCAGCCCTGACCCCTCGCCGGTGTCTGCCGCCCCATCCAAGGCCGGCCTGCCTCGCCACATCTA
CCCGGCCGTGGAGTTCCTGGGGCCCTGCGAGCAGGGCGAGAGGAGAAACTCGGCTCCAGAATCCATCCTG
CTGGTTCCGCCCACTTGGCCCAAGCCGCTGGTGCCTGCCATTCCCATCTGCAGCATCCCAGTGACTGCAT
CCCTCCCTCCACTTGAGTGGCCGCTGTCCAGTCAGTCAGGCTCTTACGAGCTGCGGATCGAGGTGCAGCC
CAAGCCACATCACCGGGCCCACTATGAGACAGAAGGCAGCCGAGGGGCTGTCAAAGCTCCAACTGGAGGC
CACCCTGTGGTTCAGCTCCATGGCTACATGGAAAACAAGCCTCTGGGACTTCAGATCTTCATTGGGACAG
CTGATGAGCGGATCCTTAAGCCGCACGCCTTCTACCAGGTGCACCGAATCACGGGGAAAACTGTCACCAC
CACCAGCTATGAGAAGATAGTGGGCAACACCAAAGTCCTGGAGATCCCCTTGGAGCCCAAAAACAACATG
AGGGCAACCATCGACTGTGCGGGGATCTTGAAGCTTAGAAACGCCGACATTGAGCTGCGGAAAGGCGAGA
CGGACATTGGAAGAAAGAACACGCGGGTGAGACTGGTTTTCCGAGTTCACATCCCAGAGTCCAGTGGCAG
AATCGTCTCTTTACAGACTGCATCTAACCCCATCGAGTGCTCCCAGCGATCTGCTCACGAGCTGCCCATG
GTTGAAAGACAAGACACAGACAGCTGCCTGGTCTATGGCGGCCAGCAAATGATCCTCACGGGGCAGAACT
TTACATCCGAGTCCAAAGTTGTGTTTACTGAGAAGACCACAGATGGACAGCAAATTTGGGAGATGGAAGC
CACGGTGGATAAGGACAAGAGCCAGCCCAACATGCTTTTTGTTGAGATCCCTGAATATCGGAACAAGCAT
ATCCGCACACCTGTAAAAGTGAACTTCTACGTCATCAATGGGAAGAGAAAACGAAGTCAGCCTCAGCACT
TTACCTACCACCCAGTCCCAGCCATCAAGACGGAGCCCACGGATGAATATGACCCCACTCTGATCTGCAG
CCCCACCCATGGAGGCCTGGGGAGCCAGCCTTACTACCCCCAGCACCCGATGGTGGCCGAGTCCCCCTCC
TGCCTCGTGGCCACCATGGCTCCCTGCCAGCAGTTCCGCACGGGGCTCTCATCCCCTGACGCCCGCTACC
AGCAACAGAACCCAGCGGCCGTACTCTACCAGCGGAGCAAGAGCCTGAGCCCCAGCCTGCTGGGCTATCA
GCAGCCGGCCCTCATGGCCGCCCCGCTGTCCCTTGCGGACGCTCACCGCTCTGTGCTGGTGCACGCCGGC
TCCCAGGGCCAGAGCTCAGCCCTGCTCCACCCCTCTCCGACCAACCAGCAGGCCTCGCCTGTGATCCACT
ACTCACCCACCAACCAGCAGCTGCGCTGCGGAAGCCACCAGGAGTTCCAGCACATCATGTACTGCGAGAA
TTTCGCACCAGGCACCACCAGACCTGGCCCGCCCCCGGTCAGTCAAGGTCAGAGGCTGAGCCCGGGTTCC
TACCCCACAGTCATTCAGCAGCAGAATGCCACGAGCCAAAGAGCCGCCAAAAACGGACCCCCGGTCAGTG
ACCAAAAGGAAGTATTACCTGCGGGGGTGACCATTAAACAGGAGCAGAACTTGGACCAGACCTACTTGGA
TGATGTTAATGAAATTATCAGGAAGGAGTTTTCAGGACCTCCTGCCAGAAATCAGACGTAATTCGAAGAT
ATCAAGCTTATCGATAATCAACCTCTGGATTACAAAATTTGTGAAAGATTGACTGGTATTCTTAACTATG
TTGCTCCTTTTACGCTATGTGGATACGCTGCTTTAATGCCTTTGTATCATGCTATTGCTTCCCGTATGGC
TTTCATTTTCTCCTCCTTGTATAAATCCTGGTTGCTGTCTCTTTATGAGGAGTTGTGGCCCGTTGTCAGG
CAACGTGGCGTGGTGTGCACTGTGTTTGCTGACGCAACCCCCACTGGTTGGGGCATTGCCACCACCTGTC
AGCTCCTTTCCGGGACTTTCGCTTTCCCCCTCCCTATTGCCACGGCGGAACTCATCGCCGCCTGCCTTGC
CCGCTGCTGGACAGGGGCTCGGCTGTTGGGCACTGACAATTCCGTGGTGTTGTCGGGGAAATCATCGTCC
TTTCCTTGGCTGCTCGCCTGTGTTGCCACCTGGATTCTGCGCGGGACGTCCTTCTGCTACGTCCCTTCGG
CCCTCAATCCAGCGGACCTTCCTTCCCGCGGCCTGCTGCCGGCTCTGCGGCCTCTTCCGCGTCTTCGCCT
TCGCCCTCAGACGAGTCGGATCTCCCTTTGGGCCGCCTCCCCGCATCGATACCGTCGACCTCGAGACCTA
GAAAAACATGGAGCAATCACAAGTAGCAATACAGCAGCTACCAATGCTGATTGTGCCTGGCTAGAAGCAC
AAGAGGAGGAGGAGGTGGGTTTTCCAGTCACACCTCAGGTACCTTTAAGACCAATGACTTACAAGGCAGC
TGTAGATCTTAGCCACTTTTTAAAAGAAAAGGGGGGACTGGAAGGGCTAATTCACTCCCAACGAAGACAA
GATATCCTTGATCTGTGGATCTACCACACACAAGGCTACTTCCCTGATTGGCAGAACTACACACCAGGGC
CAGGGATCAGATATCCACTGACCTTTGGATGGTGCTACAAGCTAGTACCAGTTGAGCAAGAGAAGGTAGA
AGAAGCCAATGAAGGAGAGAACACCCGCTTGTTACACCCTGTGAGCCTGCATGGGATGGATGACCCGGAG
AGAGAAGTATTAGAGTGGAGGTTTGACAGCCGCCTAGCATTTCATCACATGGCCCGAGAGCTGCATCCGG
ACTGTACTGGGTCTCTCTGGTTAGACCAGATCTGAGCCTGGGAGCTCTCTGGCTAACTAGGGAACCCACT
GCTTAAGCCTCAATAAAGCTTGCCTTGAGTGCTTCAAGTAGTGTGTGCCCGTCTGTTGTGTGACTCTGGT
AACTAGAGATCCCTCAGACCCTTTTAGTCAGTGTGGAAAATCTCTAGCAGGGCCCGTTTAAACCCGCTGA
TCAGCCTCGACTGTGCCTTCTAGTTGCCAGCCATCTGTTGTTTGCCCCTCCCCCGTGCCTTCCTTGACCC
TGGAAGGTGCCACTCCCACTGTCCTTTCCTAATAAAATGAGGAAATTGCATCGCATTGTCTGAGTAGGTG
TCATTCTATTCTGGGGGGTGGGGTGGGGCAGGACAGCAAGGGGGAGGATTGGGAAGACAATAGCAGGCAT
GCTGGGGATGCGGTGGGCTCTATGGCTTCTGAGGCGGAAAGAACCAGCTGGGGCTCTAGGGGGTATCCCC
[124 nt withheld, positions 7211-7334]
C
[91 nt withheld, positions 7336-7426]
A
[49 nt withheld, positions 7428-7476]
CCTTTGACGTTGGAGTCCACGTTCTTT
[37 nt withheld, positions 7504-7540]
ACCCTATCTCGGTCTATTCTTTTGATTTATAAGGGATTTTGCCGATTTCGGCCTATTGGTTAAAAAATGA
GCTGATTTAACAAAAATTTAACGCGAATTAATTCTGTGGAATGTGTGTCAGTTAGGGTGTGGAAAGTCCC
CAGGCTCCCCAGCAGGCAGAAGTATGCAAAGCATGCATCTCAATTAGTCAGCAACCAGGTGTGGAAAGTC
CCCAGGCTCCCCAGCAGGCAGAAGTATGCAAAGCATGCATCTCAATTAGTCAGCAACCATAGTCCCGCCC
CTAACTCCGCCCATCCCGCCCCTAACTCCGCCCAGTTCCGCCCATTCTCCGCCCCATGGCTGACTAATTT
TTTTTATTTATGCAGAGGCCGAGGCCGCCTCTGCCTCTGAGCTATTCCAGAAGTAGTGAGGAGGCTTTTT
TGGAGGCCTAGGCTTTTGCAAAAAGCTCCCGGGAGCTTGTATATCCATTTTCGGATCTGATCAGCACGTG
TTGACAATTAATCATCGGCATAGTATATCGGCATAGTATAATACGACAAGGTGAGGAACTAAACCATGGC
CAAGTTGACCAGTGCCGTTCCGGTGCTCACCGCGCGCGACGTCGCCGGAGCGGTCGAGTTCTGGACCGAC
CGGCTCGGGTTCTCCCGGGACTTCGTGGAGGACGACTTCGCCGGTGTGGTCCGGGACGACGTGACCCTGT
TCATCAGCGCGGTCCAGGACCAGGTGGTGCCGGACAACACCCTGGCCTGGGTGTGGGTGCGCGGCCTGGA
CGAGCTGTACGCCGAGTGGTCGGAGGTCGTGTCCACGAACTTCCGGGACGCCTCCGGGCCGGCCATGACC
GAGATCGGCGAGCAGCCGTGGGGGCGGGAGTTCGCCCTGCGCGACCCGGCCGGCAACTGCGTGCACTTCG
TGGCCGAGGAGCAGGACTGACACGTGCTACGAGATTTCGATTCCACCGCCGCCTTCTATGAAAGGTTGGG
CTTCGGAATCGTTTTCCGGGACGCCGGCTGGATGATCCTCCAGCGCGGGGATCTCATGCTGGAGTTCTTC
GCCCACCCCAACTTGTTTATTGCAGCTTATAATGGTTACAAATAAAGCAATAGCATCACAAATTTCACAA
ATAAAGCATTTTTTTCACTGCATTCTAGTTGTGGTTTGTCCAAACTCATCAATGTATCTTATCATGTCTG
TATACCGTCGACCTCTAGCTAGAGCTTGGCGTAATCATGGTCATAGCTGTTTCCTGTGTGAAATTGTTAT
CCGCTCACAATTCCACACAACATACGAGCCGGAAGCATAAAGTGTAAAGCCTGGGGTGCCTAATGAGTGA
GCTAACTCACATTAATTGCGTTGCGCTCACTGCCCGCTTTCCAGTCGGGAAACCTGTCGTGCCAGCTGCA
TTAATGAATCGGCCAACGCGCGGGGAGAGGCGGTTTGCGTATTGGGCGCTCTTCCGCTTCCTCGCTCACT
GACTCGCTGCGCTCGGTCGTTCGGCTGCGGCGAGCGGTATCAGCTCACTCAAAGGCGGTAATACGGTTAT
CCACAGAATCAGGGGATAACGCAGGAAAGAACATGTGAGCAAAAGGCCAGCAAAAGGCCAGGAACCGTAA
AAAGGCCGCGTTGCTGGCGTTTTTCCATAGGCTCCGCCCCCCTGACGAGCATCACAAAAATCGACGCTCA
AGTCAGAGGTGGCGAAACCCGACAGGACTATAAAGATACCAGGCGTTTCCCCCTGGAAGCTCCCTCGTGC
GCTCTCCTGTTCCGACCCTGCCGCTTACCGGATACCTGTCCGCCTTTCTCCCTTCGGGAAGCGTGGCGCT
TTCTCATAGCTCACGCTGTAGGTATCTCAGTTCGGTGTAGGTCGTTCGCTCCAAGCTGGGCTGTGTGCAC
GAACCCCCCGTTCAGCCCGACCGCTGCGCCTTATCCGGTAACTATCGTCTTGAGTCCAACCCGGTAAGAC
ACGACTTATCGCCACTGGCAGCAGCCACTGGTAACAGGATTAGCAGAGCGAGGTATGTAGGCGGTGCTAC
AGAGTTCTTGAAGTGGTGGCCTAACTACGGCTACACTAGAAGAACAGTATTTGGTATCTGCGCTCTGCTG
AAGCCAGTTACCTTCGGAAAAAGAGTTGGTAGCTCTTGATCCGGCAAACAAACCACCGCTGGTAGCGGTG
GTTTTTTTGTTTGCAAGCAGCAGATTACGCGCAGAAAAAAAGGATCTCAAGAAGATCCTTTGATCTTTTC
TACGGGGTCTGACGCTCAGTGGAACGAAAACTCACGTTAAGGGATTTTGGTCATGAGATTATCAAAAAGG
ATCTTCACCTAGATCCTTTTAAATTAAAAATGAAGTTTTAAATCAATCTAAAGTATATATGAGTAAACTT
GGTCTGACAGTTACCAATGCTTAATCAGTGAGGCACCTATCTCAGCGATCTGTCTATTTCGTTCATCCAT
AGTTGCCTGACTCCCCGTCGTGTAGATAACTACGATACGGGAGGGCTTACCATCTGGCCCCAGTGCTGCA
ATGATACCGCGAGACCCACGCTCACCGGCTCCAGATTTATCAGCAATAAACCAGCCAGCCGGAAGGGCCG
AGCGCAGAAGTGGTCCTGCAACTTTATCCGCCTCCATCCAGTCTATTAATTGTTGCCGGGAAGCTAGAGT
AAGTAGTTCGCCAGTTAATAGTTTGCGCAACGTTGTTGCCATTGCTACAGGCATCGTGGTGTCACGCTCG
TCGTTTGGTATGGCTTCATTCAGCTCCGGTTCCCAACGATCAAGGCGAGTTACATGATCCCCCATGTTGT
GCAAAAAAGCGGTTAGCTCCTTCGGTCCTCCGATCGTTGTCAGAAGTAAGTTGGCCGCAGTGTTATCACT
CATGGTTATGGCAGCACTGCATAATTCTCTTACTGTCATGCCATCCGTAAGATGCTTTTCTGTGACTGGT
GAGTACTCAACCAAGTCATTCTGAGAATAGTGTATGCGGCGACCGAGTTGCTCTTGCCCGGCGTCAATAC
GGGATAATACCGCGCCACATAGCAGAACTTTAAAAGTGCTCATCATTGGAAAACGTTCTTCGGGGCGAAA
ACTCTCAAGGATCTTACCGCTGTTGAGATCCAGTTCGATGTAACCCACTCGTGCACCCAACTGATCTTCA
GCATCTTTTACTTTCACCAGCGTTTCTGGGTGAGCAAAAACAGGAAGGCAAAATGCCGCAAAAAAGGGAA
TAAGGGCGACACGGAAATGTTGAATACTCATACTCTTCCTTTTTCAATATTATTGAAGCATTTATCAGGG
TTATTGTCTCATGAGCGGATACATATTTGAATGTATTTAGAAAAATAAACAAATAGGGGTTCCGCGCACA
TTTCCCCGAAAAGTGCCACCTGACGTCGACGGATCGGGAGATCTCCCGATCCCCTATGGTGCACTCTCAG
TACAATCTGCTCTGATGCCGCATAGTTAAGCCAGTATCTGCTCCCTGCTTGTGTGTTGGAGGTCGCTGAG
TAGTGCGCGAGCAAAATTTAAGCTACAACAAGGCAAGGCTTGACCGACAATTGCATGAAGAATCTGCTTA
GGGTTAGGCGTTTTGCGCTGCTTCG
